Addgene plasmid #202979: Salsa-BC138-P2D6
Purpose: Expression of barcoded reporter plasmid for PRESTO-Salsa; EGFP/BC138
Depositing lab: Noah Palm. Depositing organization: Yale University. Publication: Highly multiplexed bioactivity screening reveals human and microbiota metabolome-GPCRome interactions. Chen H, Rosen CE, Gonzalez-Hernandez JA, Song D, Potempa J, Ring AM, Palm NW. Cell. 2023 Jul 6;186(14):3095-3110.e19. doi: 10.1016/j.cell.2023.05.024. Epub 2023 Jun 14. PubMed 37321219.
Backbone
  Vector backbone: pCER206
  Vector type: Mammalian Expression
Growth in bacteria
  Bacterial resistance: Ampicillin, 100 μg/mL
  Growth temperature: 37°C
  Growth strain: DH5alpha
  Copy number: High Copy
Gene/Insert
  Gene/Insert name: EGFP/BC138
  Species: Synthetic
  Insert size (bp): 730
  Promoter: Tet Response Element (TRE)
  Cloning method: Restriction Enzyme; 5′ cloning site BsrGI (not destroyed); 3′ cloning site HindIII (not destroyed)
  Sequencing primers: 5′ Custom primer (GAAGCGCGATCACATGG)
Terms and licenses: Academic/Nonprofit Terms; Industry Terms: Not Available to Industry
How to cite: Salsa-BC138-P2D6 was a gift from Noah Palm (Addgene plasmid # 202979 ; http://n2t.net/addgene:202979 ; RRID:Addgene_202979)
