[The description below was written by a language model from this plasmid's Addgene catalogue record and pLannotate feature annotations shown in this document.]
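Description:
Salsa-BC138-P2D6 is a mammalian expression reporter plasmid built on the pCER206 backbone, one member of a set of barcoded reporters made for PRESTO-Salsa, a highly multiplexed screening approach for GPCR bioactivity. It is maintained in E. coli as a high-copy plasmid through a ColE1/pUC-type origin and is selected with ampicillin via the β-lactamase gene and its native promoter. The sequenced record is about 5.1 kb, and no mammalian selection marker is annotated.

The payload is a synthetic insert of roughly 730 bp described as EGFP/BC138: a mammalian codon-optimized EGFP coding sequence paired with a short nucleotide barcode (BC138), cloned between BsrGI and HindIII sites. The barcode is not annotated separately, but the cloning sites and the short polylinker remnant after EGFP suggest it lies just downstream of the reporter, ahead of an annotated SV40 polyadenylation signal. Expression is driven by a tetracycline response element. The feature table shows tetO repeats flanked on one side by a TRE3G-type promoter fragment facing EGFP and on the other by a minimal CMV promoter pointing the opposite way toward an MCS remnant, a rabbit β-globin intron and a β-globin poly(A) signal. This resembles a bidirectional Tet-responsive arrangement in which the second arm carries no annotated coding insert.

Because a TRE is activated by a tetracycline-controlled transactivator, transcription of the EGFP/barcode message would report transactivator activity, and the unique barcode would allow transcripts from many pooled reporters to be told apart. The record does not spell out these assay details. Small lacI, SV40 large T and str fragments appear to be backbone remnants.
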