Features (pLannotate 1.2.2; 17 found; start..end, strand, type, name):
      2..55      +  CDS            lacI (fragment): lac repressor; lacI; The lac repressor binds to the lac operator to inhibit transcription in E. coli. This inhibition can be relieved by adding lactose or isopropyl-β-D-thiogalactopyranoside (IPTG).
    388..443     -  polyA_signal   β-globin poly(A) signal: rabbit β-globin polyadenylation signal (Gil and Proudfoot, 1987)
    518..640     -  CDS            HBB: HBB_COLGU - Experimental evidence at transcript level: Swiss-Prot protein existence level 2. Involved in oxygen transport from the lung to the various peripheral tissues. From Colobus guereza (Mantled guereza) (Eastern black-and-white colobus monkey).
    644..1216    -  intron         β-globin intron: intron from rabbit β-globin gene
   1312..1343    -  misc_feature   MCS (fragment): pUC18/19 multiple cloning site
   1437..1475    -  promoter       minimal CMV promoter: human cytomegalovirus (CMV) immediate early promoter
   1493..1708    -  protein_bind   tetracycline response element (fragment): contains seven copies of the tetracycline operator tetO tetracycline repressor TetR
   1708..1753    +  promoter       TRE3GV promoter (fragment): 3rd-generation Tet-responsive promoter that can be activated by binding of Tet-On® 3G, optimized for retroviral and lentiviral vectors
   1829..1856    +  misc_feature   MCS (fragment): pBluescript multiple cloning site
   1861..2580    +  CDS            EGFP: the original enhanced GFP (Yang et al., 1996) mammalian codon-optimized
   2591..2613    +  misc_feature   MCS (fragment): pBluescript multiple cloning site
   2627..2761    -  polyA_signal   SV40 poly(A) signal: SV40 polyadenylation signal
   2784..2867    -  CDS            large T antigen (fragment): large T antigen from SV40 (simian virus 40)
   2861..3091    -  CDS            str (fragment): STR_KLEPN - Protein inferred from homology: Swiss-Prot protein existence level 3. The aminoglycoside phosphotransferases achieve inactivation of their antibiotic substrates by phosphorylation. From Klebsiella pneumoniae.
   3210..3314    +  promoter       AmpR promoter: bla
   3315..4175    +  CDS            AmpR: β-lactamase; bla; confers resistance to ampicillin, carbenicillin, and related antibiotics
   4346..4934    +  rep_origin     ori: high-copy-number ColE1/pMB1/pBR322/pUC origin of replication
>Addgene plasmid #202979 | Salsa-BC138-P2D6 | addgene full sequence | sequence record 421338 | Addgene NGS Result
AGCGCCCAATACGCAAACCGCCTCTCCCCGCGCGTTGGCCGATTCATTAATGCAGTCGAGGGATCTCCAT
AAGAGAAGAGGGACAGCTATGACTGGGAGTAGTCAGGAGAGGAGGAAAAATCTGGCTAGTAAAACATGTA
AGGAAAATTTTAGGGATGTTAAAGAAAAAAATAACACAAAACAAAATATAAAAAAAATCTAACCTCAAGT
CAAGGCTTTTCTATGGAATAAGGAATGGACAGCAGGGGGCTGTTTCATATACTGATGACCTCTTTATAGC
CAACCTTTGTTCATGGCAGCCAGCATATGGGCATATGTTGCCAAACTCTAAACCAAATACTCATTCTGAT
GTTTTAAATGATTTGCCCTCCCATATGTCCTTCCGAGTGAGAGACACAAAAAATTCCAACACACTATTGC
AATGAAAATAAATTTCCTTTATTAGCCAGAAGTCAGATGCTCAAGGGGCTTCATGATGTCCCCATAATTT
TTGGCAGAGGGAAAAAGATCGATCTCAGTGGTATTTGTGAGCCAGGGCATTGGCCACACCAGCCACCACC
TTCTGATAGGCAGCCTGCACCTGAGGAGTGAATTCTTTGCCAAAATGATGAGACAGCACAACAACCAGCA
CGTTGCCCAGGAGCTGTAGGAAAGAGAAGAAGGCATGAACATGGTTAGCAGAGGGGCCCGGTTTGGACTC
AGAGTATTTTATCCTCATCTCAAACAGTGTATATCATTGTAACCATAAAGAGAAAGGCAGGATGATGACC
AGGGTGTAGTTGTTTCTACCAATAAGAATATTTCCACGCCAGCCAGAATTTATATGCAGAAATATTCTAC
CTTATCATTTAATTATAACAATTGTTCTCTAAAACTGTGCTGAAGTACAATATAATATACCCTGATTGCC
TTGAAAAAAAAGTGATTAGAGAAAGTACTTACAATCTGACAAATAAACAAAAGTGAATTTAAAAATTCGT
TACAAATGCAAGCTAAAGTTTAACGAAAAAGTTACAGAAAATGAAAAGAAAATAAGAGGAGACAATGGTT
GTCAACAGAGTAGAAAGTGAAAGAAACAAAATTATCATGAGGGTCCATGGTGATACAAGGGACATCTTCC
CATTCTAAACAACACCCTGAAAACTTTGCCCCCTCCATATAACATGAATTTTACAATAGCGAAAAAGAAA
GAACAATCAAGGGTCCCCAAACTCACCCTGAAGTTCTCAGCTCTAGAGATATCGTCGAGGCCGCGCTAGC
GTTTAAACTGTCGACCTTAATTAAGAGATCTGCTCGAGGCGCGTCAGCTGACTAGAGGATCCCCGGGTAC
CGAGCTCGAATTCGGGGCCGCGGAGGCTGGATCGGTCCCGGTGTCTTCTATGGAGGTCAAAACAGCGTGG
ATGGCGTCTCCAGGCGATCTGACGGTTCACTAAACGAGCTCTGCTTATATAGGCCTCCCACCGTACACGC
CTACCTCGACCCGGGTACCGAGCTCGACTTTCACTTTTCTCTATCACTGATAGGGAGTGGTAAACTCGAC
TTTCACTTTTCTCTATCACTGATAGGGAGTGGTAAACTCGACTTTCACTTTTCTCTATCACTGATAGGGA
GTGGTAAACTCGACTTTCACTTTTCTCTATCACTGATAGGGAGTGGTAAACTCGACTTTCACTTTTCTCT
ATCACTGATAGGGAGTGGTAAACTCGACCTATATAAGCAGAGCTCGTTTAGTGAACCGTCAGATCGCCTG
GAGACGCCATCCACGCTGTTTTGACCTCCATAGAAGACACCGGGACCGATCCAGCCTCCGCGGCCCCGAA
TTCCTGCAGCGGCCGCTCTAGAACTAGTGGATCCCCGCGGATGGTGAGCAAGGGCGAGGAGCTGTTCACC
GGGGTGGTGCCCATCCTGGTCGAGCTGGACGGCGACGTAAACGGCCACAAGTTCAGCGTGTCCGGCGAGG
GCGAGGGCGATGCCACCTACGGCAAGCTGACCCTGAAGTTCATCTGCACCACCGGCAAGCTGCCCGTGCC
CTGGCCCACCCTCGTGACCACCCTGACCTACGGCGTGCAGTGCTTCAGCCGCTACCCCGACCACATGAAG
CAGCACGACTTCTTCAAGTCCGCCATGCCCGAAGGCTACGTCCAGGAGCGCACCATCTTCTTCAAGGACG
ACGGCAACTACAAGACCCGCGCCGAGGTGAAGTTCGAGGGCGACACCCTGGTGAACCGCATCGAGCTGAA
GGGCATCGACTTCAAGGAGGACGGCAACATCCTGGGGCACAAGCTGGAGTACAACTACAACAGCCACAAC
GTCTATATCATGGCCGACAAGCAGAAGAACGGCATCAAGGTGAACTTCAAGATCCGCCACAACATCGAGG
ACGGCAGCGTGCAGCTCGCCGACCACTACCAGCAGAACACCCCCATCGGCGACGGCCCCGTGCTGCTGCC
CGACAACCACTACCTGAGCACCCAGTCCGCCCTGAGCAAAGACCCCAACGAGAAGCGCGATCACATGGTC
CTGCTGGAGTTCGTGACCGCCGCCGGGATCACTCTCGGCATGGACGAGCTGTACAAGTAAGCATTGACAA
GAATTCGATATCAAGCTTGTCGACCTAGTTCTAGAGGATCCAGACATGATAAGATACATTGATGAGTTTG
GACAAACCACAACTAGAATGCAGTGAAAAAAATGCTTTATTTGTGAAATTTGTGATGCTATTGCTTTATT
TGTAACCATTATAAGCTGCAATAAACAAGTTAACAACAACAATTGCATTCATTTTATGTTTCAGGTTCAG
GGGGAGGTGTGGGAGGTTTTTTAAAGCAAGTAAAACCTCTACAAATGTGGTATGGCTGATTATGATCCTG
CAAGCCTCGTCGTCCTGGCCGGACCACGCTATCTGTGCAAGGTCCCCGGCCCCGGACGCGCGCTCCATGA
GCAGAGCGCCCGCCGCCGAGGCGAAGACTCGGGCGGCGCCCTGCCCGTCCCACCAGGTCAACAGGCGGTA
ACCGGCCTCTTCATCGGGAATGCGCGCGACCTTCAGCATCGCCGGCATGTCCCCCTGGCGGACGGGAAGT
ATCCAGCTCGACCAAGCTGGCCGCGTCGAGTGAAGACGAAAGGGCCTCGTGATACGCCTATTTTTATAGG
TTAATGTCATGATAATAATGGTTTCTTAGACGTCAGGTGGCACTTTTCGGGGAAATGTGCGCGGAACCCC
TATTTGTTTATTTTTCTAAATACATTCAAATATGTATCCGCTCATGAGACAATAACCCTGATAAATGCTT
CAATAATATTGAAAAAGGAAGAGTATGAGTATTCAACATTTCCGTGTCGCCCTTATTCCCTTTTTTGCGG
CATTTTGCCTTCCTGTTTTTGCTCACCCAGAAACGCTGGTGAAAGTAAAAGATGCTGAAGATCAGTTGGG
TGCACGAGTGGGTTACATCGAACTGGATCTCAACAGCGGTAAGATCCTTGAGAGTTTTCGCCCCGAAGAA
CGTTTTCCAATGATGAGCACTTTTAAAGTTCTGCTATGTGGCGCGGTATTATCCCGTGTTGACGCCGGGC
AAGAGCAACTCGGTCGCCGCATACACTATTCTCAGAATGACTTGGTTGAGTACTCACCAGTCACAGAAAA
GCATCTTACGGATGGCATGACAGTAAGAGAATTATGCAGTGCTGCCATAACCATGAGTGATAACACTGCG
GCCAACTTACTTCTGACAACGATCGGAGGACCGAAGGAGCTAACCGCTTTTTTGCACAACATGGGGGATC
ATGTAACTCGCCTTGATCGTTGGGAACCGGAGCTGAATGAAGCCATACCAAACGACGAGCGTGACACCAC
GATGCCTGTAGCAATGGCAACAACGTTGCGCAAACTATTAACTGGCGAACTACTTACTCTAGCTTCCCGG
CAACAATTAATAGACTGGATGGAGGCGGATAAAGTTGCAGGACCACTTCTGCGCTCGGCCCTTCCGGCTG
GCTGGTTTATTGCTGATAAATCTGGAGCCGGTGAGCGTGGGTCTCGCGGTATCATTGCAGCACTGGGGCC
AGATGGTAAGCCCTCCCGTATCGTAGTTATCTACACGACGGGGAGTCAGGCAACTATGGATGAACGAAAT
AGACAGATCGCTGAGATAGGTGCCTCACTGATTAAGCATTGGTAACTGTCAGACCAAGTTTACTCATATA
TACTTTAGATTGATTTAAAACTTCATTTTTAATTTAAAAGGATCTAGGTGAAGATCCTTTTTGATAATCT
CATGACCAAAATCCCTTAACGTGAGTTTTCGTTCCACTGAGCGTCAGACCCCGTAGAAAAGATCAAAGGA
TCTTCTTGAGATCCTTTTTTTCTGCGCGTAATCTGCTGCTTGCAAACAAAAAAACCACCGCTACCAGCGG
TGGTTTGTTTGCCGGATCAAGAGCTACCAACTCTTTTTCCGAAGGTAACTGGCTTCAGCAGAGCGCAGAT
ACCAAATACTGTTCTTCTAGTGTAGCCGTAGTTAGGCCACCACTTCAAGAACTCTGTAGCACCGCCTACA
TACCTCGCTCTGCTAATCCTGTTACCAGTGGCTGCTGCCAGTGGCGATAAGTCGTGTCTTACCGGGTTGG
ACTCAAGACGATAGTTACCGGATAAGGCGCAGCGGTCGGGCTGAACGGGGGGTTCGTGCACACAGCCCAG
CTTGGAGCGAACGACCTACACCGAACTGAGATACCTACAGCGTGAGCTATGAGAAAGCGCCACGCTTCCC
GAAGGGAGAAAGGCGGACAGGTATCCGGTAAGCGGCAGGGTCGGAACAGGAGAGCGCACGAGGGAGCTTC
CAGGGGGAAACGCCTGGTATCTTTATAGTCCTGTCGGGTTTCGCCACCTCTGACTTGAGCGTCGATTTTT
GTGATGCTCGTCAGGGGGGCGGAGCCTATGGAAAAACGCCAGCAACGCGGCCTTTTTACGGTTCCTGGCC
TTTTGCTGGCCTTTTGCTCACATGTTCTTTCCTGCGTTATCCCCTGATTCTGTGGATAACCGTATTACCG
CCTTTGAGTGAGCTGATACCGCTCGCCGCAGCCGAACGACCGAGCGCAGCGAGTCAGTGAGCGAGGAAGC
GGAAG
