>Addgene plasmid #202979 | Salsa-BC138-P2D6 | depositor partial sequence | sequence record 393852 | BC138
GCATTGACAA
